>Addgene plasmid #100433 | pCMV_mEm_4GS_LF82_318 | addgene full sequence | sequence record 210144 | Addgene NGS Result
GGTGCGGGCCTCTTCGCTATTACGCCAGCTGGCGAAAGGGGGATGTGCTGCAAGGCGATTAAGTTGGGTA
ACGCCAGGGTTTTCCCAGTCACGACGTTGTAAAACGACGGCCAGTGAGTTCGAGCTTGCATGCCTGCAGG
TCGTTACATAACTTACGGTAAATGGCCCGCCTGGCTGACCGCCCAACGACCCCCGCCCATTGACGTCAAT
AATGACGTATGTTCCCATAGTAACGCCAATAGGGACTTTCCATTGACGTCAATGGGTGGAGTATTTACGG
TAAACTGCCCACTTGGCAGTACATCAAGTGTATCATATGCCAAGTACGCCCCCTATTGACGTCAATGACG
GTAAATGGCCCGCCTGGCATTATGCCCAGTACATGACCTTATGGGACTTTCCTACTTGGCAGTACATCTA
CGTATTAGTCATCGCTATTACCATGGTGATGCGGTTTTGGCAGTACATCAATGGGCGTGGATAGCGGTTT
GACTCACGGGGATTTCCAAGTCTCCACCCCATTGACGTCAATGGGAGTTTGTTTTGGCACCAAAATCAAC
GGGACTTTCCAAAATGTCGTAACAACTCCGCCCCATTGACGCAAATGGGCGGTAGGCGTGTACGGTGGGA
GGTCTATATAAGCAGAGCTCGTTTAGTGAACCGTCAGATCGCCTGGAGACGCCATCCACGCTGTTTTGAC
CTCCATAGAAGACACCGGGACCGATCCAGCCTCCGGACTCTAGAGGATCCGGTACTAGAGGAACTGAAAA
ACCAGAAAGTTAACTGGTAAGTTTAGTCTTTTTGTCTTTTATTTCAGGTCCCGGATCCGGTGGTGGTGCA
AATCAAAGAACTGCTCCTCAGTGGATGTTGCCTTTACTTCTAGGCCTGTACGGAAGTGTTACTTCTGCTC
TAAAAGCTGCGGAATTGTACCCGCGGGCCCACCATGGTGAGCAAGGGCGAGGAGCTGTTCACCGGGGTGG
TGCCCATCCTGGTCGAGCTGGACGGCGACGTAAACGGCCACAAGTTCAGCGTGTCCGGCGAGGGCGAGGG
CGATGCCACCTACGGCAAGCTGACCCTGAAGTTCATCTGCACCACCGGCAAGCTGCCCGTGCCCTGGCCC
ACCCTCGTGACCACCTTGACCTACGGCGTGCAGTGCTTCGCCCGCTACCCCGACCACATGAAGCAGCACG
ACTTCTTCAAGTCCGCCATGCCCGAAGGCTACGTCCAGGAGCGCACCATCTTCTTCAAGGACGACGGCAA
CTACAAGACCCGCGCCGAGGTGAAGTTCGAGGGCGACACCCTGGTGAACCGCATCGAGCTGAAGGGCATC
GACTTCAAGGAGGACGGCAACATCCTGGGGCACAAGCTGGAGTACAACTACAACAGCCACAAGGTCTATA
TCACCGCCGACAAGCAGAAGAACGGCATCAAGGTGAACTTCAAGACCCGCCACAACATCGAGGACGGCAG
CGTGCAGCTCGCCGACCACTACCAGCAGAACACCCCCATCGGCGACGGCCCCGTGCTGCTGCCCGACAAC
CACTACCTGAGCACCCAGTCCAAGCTGAGCAAAGACCCCAACGAGAAGCGCGATCACATGGTCCTGCTGG
AGTTCGTGACCGCCGCCGGGATCACTCTCGGCATGGACGAGCTGTACAAGCGAATTGGTGGAGGGGGCGG
TTCCGGTGGCGGAGGTTCCCGAATTCGTCGACGGAGATCTGATATGTCTGAGATCCATTCGCCCGCCGAA
GCTGCTAGCCAGCGAGCTTTGGAATCTATGTATGCTTGCCTCAGTGAAGGACGAAGCTTCCGGCTGGAAG
CTGGCGCTGGTGCGGGTAAAACGTATTCCCTTATTAAGGCACTTCGATTCTTGATTGAGCGAAATAAGGA
TTTATTTGAAAAACGTAGCCAGCAAATTGCCTGCATCACCTTTACTAACGTGGCGAAGGATGAAATCGTC
GCGCGAACAGATCGAAGCCCCATCGTTTTTTGTGATACCAATCATGCGTTCTGTTGGTCGTTAATAAGCA
GCTTTCAAAAACCGTTGAGAGAACTGATTGAAACAATGCCAACATGGGCAGAAAAGCTCGAAGAAGTTGG
TGGAAGCCTTGGGAATCGTAGTATTGAGTATAATCTTGGACATCGCTCTATTCGCGACCATCGTATAACT
CTTCATCATGACGATGTTCTTTCTTTAACTATCTCACTCATGGAGCACGAAAAATTCCGTAGAGTGATTG
CAGAACGCTTTCCAATCATTCTGGTCGATGAGTACCAGGACACTGATAAAAACTGGATTGAGGCAATTAA
ACGGCATTTTCTTGGACAAGCTAGAGCACCTTTATTTGGTTTTTTCGGCGATCATTGGCAAAAAATCTAT
GGTGGTGGATGTGGAAAGCTGGAACATCAGGACGTGGTTGAAATAGGTAAAGAAGCCAATTTTCGTTCGG
ACAAGATAATTGTTGATGCCCTTAATCGTATGAGACCTGAGCTACCGCAGTGTGTTAAAGATCCCGAAGC
TACAGGTTTAGTACGCGTTTTCCATACAAACAATTGGCAAGGAGTTCGTCAAAAAGGCGTGCACTGGAGT
GGTGATTTACCATTATGTGAAGGCCAGGCTACTCTGGAACGAGTTAAAACAACGTTGGAGCAGGATGGTT
GGGTCTTTTCTCCCAATCACACCAAAATTCTCATGTTGACCCATCGACTTTTAGCCAATCAGCAGGGCTA
TTCAAATATAGTGGCAGCGTTTAAATACAATGAATCCTTCACGAAAAAGGAACATGAACATATAGCCTTT
TTTGTAGACAAACTGGAACCCGCCTGTGATGCCTTTACCGCTCGTAAGTATGGAGAGATGTTTAATGCGC
TTAGCGGTATTACACCACTGTTGCGTAGACATTCAGATAAGGTGAGTTGGCACAATGTAATGACGCAACT
TCTTGCTCTCCGCGAAACCGGTACAATTGGCGACGTAATTGAGTTCATCCGTGCTCAACGGAAGCCAAGA
CTTCCAGATAAGGTTGAAAAATTTGAGCAGGAGTTACTCCATTTTGACAGAACGGCTGATGTTGAAATGC
CCCGAAGATTAAAAGAACTTGAAAAGCTGAAAAATATTCCCTATTCGGAGGTCAGATCACTTCGCCGTTA
TCTTGATGGATATTCTCCATTCGAAACTAAACATGGTGTGAAAGGTGCTGAATTTGAGAATGTCCTGGTT
GTTGTTGGGCGTGGGTGGAACCAGTATAACTTCGGAGAAATGTTGGAATTCGCTGGAGCCCAAACGATTC
CAGTCGATAAGCAAGACTCATTTGAACGAAACCGAAATTTGTTTTACGTCGCTTGTTCCAGACCCCAAAA
GCGCCTTGCGATCCTTTTCAACCAAGCTTTGTCACCTGCGGCACTGACAACACTTGGAAATTGGTTTGGA
GCAGAGACTATAATACCAGCACCGTGAATCGGTACCCTCGAGAAGCTTGCGGCCGCGGGGATCCAGACAT
GATAAGATACATTGATGAGTTTGGACAAACCACAACTAGAATGCAGTGAAAAAAATGCTTTATTTGTGAA
ATTTGTGATGCTATTGCTTTATTTGTAACCATTATAAGCTGCAATAAACAAGTTAACAACAACAATTGCA
TTCATTTTATGTTTCAGGTTCAGGGGGAGGTGTGGGAGGTTTTTTCGGATCCTCTAGAGTCGATCTGCAG
GCATGCTAGCTTGGCGTAATCATGGTCATAGCTGTTTCCTGTGTGAAATTGTTATCCGCTCACAATTCCA
CACAACATACGAGCCGGAAGCATAAAGTGTAAAGCCTGGGGTGCCTAATGAGTGAGCTAACTCACATTAA
TTGCGTTGCGCTCACTGCCCGCTTTCCAGTCGGGAAACCTGTCGTGCCAGCTGCATTAATGAATCGGCCA
ACGCGCGGGGAGAGGCGGTTTGCGTATTGGGCGCTCTTCCGCTTCCTCGCTCACTGACTCGCTGCGCTCG
GTCGTTCGGCTGCGGCGAGCGGTATCAGCTCACTCAAAGGCGGTAATACGGTTATCCACAGAATCAGGGG
ATAACGCAGGAAAGAACATGTGAGCAAAAGGCCAGCAAAAGGCCAGGAACCGTAAAAAGGCCGCGTTGCT
GGCGTTTTTCCATAGGCTCCGCCCCCCTGACGAGCATCACAAAAATCGACGCTCAAGTCAGAGGTGGCGA
AACCCGACAGGACTATAAAGATACCAGGCGTTTCCCCCTGGAAGCTCCCTCGTGCGCTCTCCTGTTCCGA
CCCTGCCGCTTACCGGATACCTGTCCGCCTTTCTCCCTTCGGGAAGCGTGGCGCTTTCTCATAGCTCACG
CTGTAGGTATCTCAGTTCGGTGTAGGTCGTTCGCTCCAAGCTGGGCTGTGTGCACGAACCCCCCGTTCAG
CCCGACCGCTGCGCCTTATCCGGTAACTATCGTCTTGAGTCCAACCCGGTAAGACACGACTTATCGCCAC
TGGCAGCAGCCACTGGTAACAGGATTAGCAGAGCGAGGTATGTAGGCGGTGCTACAGAGTTCTTGAAGTG
GTGGCCTAACTACGGCTACACTAGAAGAACAGTATTTGGTATCTGCGCTCTGCTGAAGCCAGTTACCTTC
GGAAAAAGAGTTGGTAGCTCTTGATCCGGCAAACAAACCACCGCTGGTAGCGGTGGTTTTTTTGTTTGCA
AGCAGCAGATTACGCGCAGAAAAAAAGGATCTCAAGAAGATCCTTTGATCTTTTCTACGGGGTCTGACGC
TCAGTGGAACGAAAACTCACGTTAAGGGATTTTGGTCATGAGATTATCAAAAAGGATCTTCACCTAGATC
CTTTTAAATTAAAAATGAAGTTTTAAATCAATCTAAAGTATATATGAGTAAACTTGGTCTGACAGTTACC
AATGCTTAATCAGTGAGGCACCTATCTCAGCGATCTGTCTATTTCGTTCATCCATAGTTGCCTGACTCCC
CGTCGTGTAGATAACTACGATACGGGAGGGCTTACCATCTGGCCCCAGTGCTGCAATGATACCGCGAGAC
CCACGCTCACCGGCTCCAGATTTATCAGCAATAAACCAGCCAGCCGGAAGGGCCGAGCGCAGAAGTGGTC
CTGCAACTTTATCCGCCTCCATCCAGTCTATTAATTGTTGCCGGGAAGCTAGAGTAAGTAGTTCGCCAGT
TAATAGTTTGCGCAACGTTGTTGCCATTGCTACAGGCATCGTGGTGTCACGCTCGTCGTTTGGTATGGCT
TCATTCAGCTCCGGTTCCCAACGATCAAGGCGAGTTACATGATCCCCCATGTTGTGCAAAAAAGCGGTTA
GCTCCTTCGGTCCTCCGATCGTTGTCAGAAGTAAGTTGGCCGCAGTGTTATCACTCATGGTTATGGCAGC
ACTGCATAATTCTCTTACTGTCATGCCATCCGTAAGATGCTTTTCTGTGACTGGTGAGTACTCAACCAAG
TCATTCTGAGAATAGTGTATGCGGCGACCGAGTTGCTCTTGCCCGGCGTCAATACGGGATAATACCGCGC
CACATAGCAGAACTTTAAAAGTGCTCATCATTGGAAAACGTTCTTCGGGGCGAAAACTCTCAAGGATCTT
ACCGCTGTTGAGATCCAGTTCGATGTAACCCACTCGTGCACCCAACTGATCTTCAGCATCTTTTACTTTC
ACCAGCGTTTCTGGGTGAGCAAAAACAGGAAGGCAAAATGCCGCAAAAAAGGGAATAAGGGCGACACGGA
AATGTTGAATACTCATACTCTTCCTTTTTCAATATTATTGAAGCATTTATCAGGGTTATTGTCTCATGAG
CGGATACATATTTGAATGTATTTAGAAAAATAAACAAATAGGGGTTCCGCGCACATTTCCCCGAAAAGTG
CCACCTGACGTCTAAGAAACCATTATTATCATGACATTAACCTATAAAAATAGGCGTATCACGAGGCCCT
TTCGTCTCGCGCGTTTCGGTGATGACGGTGAAAACCTCTGACACATGCAGCTCCCGGAGACGGTCACAGC
TTGTCTGTAAGCGGATGCCGGGAGCAGACAAGCCCGTCAGGGCGCGTCAGCGGGTGTTGGCGGGTGTCGG
GGCTGGCTTAACTATGCGGCATCAGAGCAGATTGTACTGAGAGTGCACCATATGCGGTGTGAAATACCGC
ACAGATGCGTAAGGAGAAAATACCGCATCAGGCGCCATTCGCCATTCAGGCTGCGCAACTGTTGGGAAGG
GCGATC
Features (pLannotate 1.2.2; 16 found; start..end, strand, type, name):
    123..143     -  misc_feature   MCS (fragment): pUC18/19 multiple cloning site
    142..445     +  enhancer       CMV enhancer: human cytomegalovirus immediate early enhancer
    446..649     +  promoter       CMV promoter: human cytomegalovirus (CMV) immediate early promoter
    787..883     +  intron         SV40 intron: modified SV40 intron with splice donor and acceptor sites
    944..1660    +  CDS            mEmerald: mEmerald is a basic (constitutively fluorescent) green fluorescent protein published in 1998, derived from Aequorea victoria. It is reported to be a very rapidly-maturing monomer with moderate acid sensitivity.
   3490..3624    -  polyA_signal   SV40 poly(A) signal: SV40 polyadenylation signal
   3759..3775    -  protein_bind   lac operator: The lac repressor binds to the lac operator to inhibit transcription in E. coli. This inhibition can be relieved by adding lactose or isopropyl-β-D-thiogalactopyranoside (IPTG). lac repressor encoded by lacI
   3783..3813    -  promoter       lac promoter: promoter for the E. coli lac operon
   3828..3849    -  protein_bind   CAP binding site: CAP binding activates transcription in the presence of cAMP. E. coli catabolite activator protein
   3862..3954    -  CDS            lacI (fragment): lac repressor; lacI; The lac repressor binds to the lac operator to inhibit transcription in E. coli. This inhibition can be relieved by adding lactose or isopropyl-β-D-thiogalactopyranoside (IPTG).
   4137..4725    -  rep_origin     ori: high-copy-number ColE1/pMB1/pBR322/pUC origin of replication
   4896..5756    -  CDS            AmpR: β-lactamase; bla; confers resistance to ampicillin, carbenicillin, and related antibiotics
   5757..5861    -  promoter       AmpR promoter: bla
   5956..5991    +  CDS            rop (fragment): Rop protein, which maintains plasmids at low copy number; rop
   6093..6192    +  misc_feature   bom (fragment): basis of mobility region from pBR322
   6198..117     -  CDS            lacZα (fragment) (across the origin): LacZα fragment of β-galactosidase; lacZ fragment
