[The description below was written by a language model from this plasmid's Addgene catalogue record and pLannotate feature annotations shown in this document.]
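Description:
pCMV_mEm_4GS_LF82_318 is a 6,236 bp mammalian expression plasmid built on a pCMV backbone. It drives transient expression of the Escherichia coli LF82_318 coding sequence as a fusion to the green fluorescent protein mEmerald. In bacteria it is maintained through a high-copy ColE1/pUC-type origin and selected with ampicillin via the β-lactamase gene and its native promoter. The remaining annotated bacterial elements are cloning-vector remnants with no role in the mammalian cassette: a lac promoter, operator and CAP site, plus fragments of lacZα, lacI, rop and bom. No mammalian selection marker is annotated.

The expression unit begins with the human cytomegalovirus immediate-early enhancer and promoter, followed by a modified SV40 intron whose splice sites help promote efficient mRNA processing. The mEmerald open reading frame comes next. The 1,734 bp LF82_318 insert, introduced by ligation-independent cloning, is not itself annotated in the feature table, but it fits the unannotated stretch between the end of mEmerald and the SV40 polyadenylation signal. This agrees with the catalogue entry, which places the tag at the N terminus. The "4GS" in the name suggests a glycine-serine linker between the fluorescent protein and the bacterial protein, although the record does not describe it. The SV40 poly(A) signal is annotated on the opposite strand to the cassette.

The plasmid belongs to a collection made for a multi-phenotypic imaging screen in HeLa cells. In that screen, candidate bacterial effectors were expressed exogenously, and the mEmerald tag could mark expressing cells and report where the protein localises. The record does not state the function of LF82_318.
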