Addgene plasmid #100433: pCMV_mEm_4GS_LF82_318
Purpose: Mammalian expression of E. coli LF82_318 CDS fused to mEmerald
Depositing lab: Alan Huett. Depositing organization: University of Nottingham. Publication: A multi-phenotypic imaging screen to identify bacterial effectors by exogenous expression in a HeLa cell line. Collins A, Huett A. Sci Data. 2018 May 15;5:180081. doi: 10.1038/sdata.2018.81. PubMed 29762554.
Backbone
  Vector backbone: pCMV
  Backbone size w/o insert (bp): 4502
  Vector type: Mammalian Expression
Growth in bacteria
  Bacterial resistance: Ampicillin, 100 μg/mL
  Growth temperature: 37°C
  Growth strain: XL1 Blue
  Copy number: High Copy
Gene/Insert
  Gene/Insert name: LF82_318
  Insert size (bp): 1734
  Promoter: CMV
  Tag / fusion protein: mEmerald (N terminal on backbone)
  Cloning method: Ligation Independent Cloning
  Sequencing primers: 5′ ACTTCTGCTCTAAAAGCTGCGG; 3′ CACTGCATTCTAGTTGTGGTTTGTC
Terms and licenses: Academic/Nonprofit Terms; Industry Terms: Not Available to Industry
How to cite: pCMV_mEm_4GS_LF82_318 was a gift from Alan Huett (Addgene plasmid # 100433 ; http://n2t.net/addgene:100433 ; RRID:Addgene_100433)
