>Addgene plasmid #100433 | pCMV_mEm_4GS_LF82_318 | depositor partial sequence | sequence record 183747 | Sequence across LF82 gene insert region
CTCGGCATGGACGAGCTGTACAAGCGAATTGGTGGAGGGGGCGGTTCCGGTGGCGGAGGTTCCCGAATTC
GTCGACGGAGATCTGATATGTCTGAGATCCATTCGCCCGCCGAAGCTGCTAGCCAGCGAGCTTTGGAATC
TATGTATGCTTGCCTCAGTGAAGGACGAAGCTTCCGGCTGGAAGCTGGCGCTGGTGCGGGTAAAACGTAT
TCCCTTATTAAGGCACTTCGATTCTTGATTGAGCGAAATAAGGATTTATTTGAAAAACGTAGCCAGCAAA
TTGCCTGCATCACCTTTACTAACGTGGCGAAGGATGAAATCGTCGCGCGAACAGATCGAAGCCCCATCGT
TTTTTGTGATACCAATCATGCGTTCTGTTGGTCGTTAATAAGCAGCTTTCAAAAACCGTTGAGAGAACTG
ATTGAAACAATGCCAACATGGGCAGAAAAGCTCGAAGAAGTTGGTGGAAGCCTTGGGAATCGTAGTATTG
AGTATAATCTTGGACATCGCTCTATTCGCGACCATCGTATAACTCTTCATCATGACGATGTTCTTTCTTT
AACTATCTCACTCATGGAGCACGAAAAATTCCGTAGAGTGATTGCAGAACGCTTTCCAATCATTCTGGTC
GATGAGTACCAGGACACTGATAAAAACTGGATTGAGGCAATTAAACGGCATTTTCTTGGACAAGCTAGAG
CACCTTTATTTGGTTTTTTCGGCGATCATTGGCAAAAAATCTATGGTGGTGGATGTGGAAAGCTGGAACA
TCANGACGTGGTTGAAATAGGTAAAGAAGCCAATTTTCGTTCGGACAAGATAATTGTTGATGCCCTTAAT
CGTATGAGACCTGAGCTACCGCAGTGTGTTAAAGATCCCGAAGCTACAGGTTTAGTACGCGTTTTCCATA
CAAACAATTGGCAAGGAGTTCGTCAAAAAGGCGTGCAC
